Addgene plasmid #19212: pBS CLN8
Depositing lab: Cliff Tabin. Depositing organization: Harvard Medical School. Publication: Identification of unique molecular subdomains in the perichondrium and periosteum and their role in regulating gene expression in the underlying chondrocytes. Bandyopadhyay A, Kubilus JK, Crochiere ML, Linsenmayer TF, Tabin CJ. Dev Biol. 2008 Sep 1;321(1):162-74. doi: 10.1016/j.ydbio.2008.06.012. Epub 2008 Jun 16. PubMed 18602913.
Backbone
  Vector backbone: pBluescript
  Backbone manufacturer: Stratagene
  Backbone size w/o insert (bp): 3000
  Vector type: Bacterial Expression
Growth in bacteria
  Bacterial resistance: Ampicillin, 100 μg/mL
  Growth temperature: 37°C
  Growth strain: DH5alpha
  Copy number: High Copy
Gene/Insert
  Gene/Insert name: CLN8 (alt name: ceroid-lipofuscinosis, neuronal 8 (epilepsy, progressive with mental retardation))
  Species: G. gallus (chicken)
  GenBank ID: FG356209
  Entrez Gene: CLN8
  Cloning method: Restriction Enzyme; 5′ cloning site XhoI (unknown if destroyed); 3′ cloning site EcoRI (unknown if destroyed)
  Sequencing primers: 5′ T3; 3′ T7
Terms and licenses: Academic/Nonprofit Terms; Industry Terms: Not Available to Industry
Depositor comments: Probe 2_29
How to cite: pBS CLN8 was a gift from Cliff Tabin (Addgene plasmid # 19212 ; http://n2t.net/addgene:19212 ; RRID:Addgene_19212)
