[The description below was written by a language model from this plasmid's Addgene catalogue record.]
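Description:
pBS CLN8 is a chicken (Gallus gallus) CLN8 cDNA fragment cloned into pBluescript, a roughly 3 kb high-copy phagemid cloning vector from Stratagene. It is propagated in standard E. coli cloning strains under ampicillin selection. Although the repository classifies it as a bacterial expression vector, pBluescript is mainly a general cloning and in vitro transcription backbone. The record gives no sign that the plasmid is meant to produce CLN8 protein.

The insert corresponds to ceroid-lipofuscinosis, neuronal 8. It was placed in the polylinker by restriction cloning, with XhoI at the 5′ end and EcoRI at the 3′ end; the record does not say whether these sites remain intact. The insert is linked to a GenBank entry, but its length is not stated, nor whether it covers the full coding region or only part of the transcript. The listed sequencing primers are T3 (5′) and T7 (3′), which matches the usual pBluescript layout in which opposing T3 and T7 phage promoters flank the cloning site. This arrangement allows run-off transcription of either strand from linearised template, giving sense or antisense RNA.

The depositor comment labels the clone as a numbered probe, and the associated study examined molecular subdomains of the perichondrium and periosteum and their influence on gene expression in underlying chondrocytes. Together these suggest that the plasmid serves as a template for labelled riboprobes to detect CLN8 transcripts by in situ hybridisation in chick skeletal tissue. The record does not state this use explicitly, and it does not say which polymerase yields the antisense strand. No feature table was supplied, so the backbone elements described here are inferred from the named vector, not from annotation.
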