>Addgene plasmid #19212 | pBS CLN8 | addgene partial sequence | sequence record 25010 | T3 5'-GCAATTAACCCTCACTAAAGG-3'
GGNCTCCCGCGGTGGCGGCCGCTCTAGAACTAGTGGATCCCCCGGGCTGCAGGAATTCGGCACGAGGGTT
TATATTCCTTTTCGTTTGAAGGGTGAGAGGGTTTTATAGTCCATATAAATATGTAACAGAACAGGAAAAT
AGACAACATTTCTTCAGTTCTGTTACACAGAGCCTCAATTTTCTCCACTGCAGGTTCTAGTGTCTAATTA
CTCTTACAGTGCTGCATTCCCACCCATATAAAGACTAGCTACAGTTAGCTTAGAAGTTTTGTTAATGTGA
AACAAATCCCAGACCTTTTGGGCCTCCTTTGTAAGGCCTCATCTGCAATCAAATATAGAAAGAAATTTGC
CATTAACATCAGTAGCGATAGGGTCAGGTCACAGGTTGTGCTGCTGCCATGATTTGGTAGACTTTTGCAT
AACATTTTAGGGTGATTTTGCTAGCCTAAGTGACTGTGCAATACTTCGTCCTGCTTTCTTGTTGGGCAGG
TGTATTTGAGGAGTGCTGCTTGTGTCTCCTCACTGGTTGAAGGCTTTTTTTTGAAAAAGATATCTGGTTT
GGGGTATGGGTTTTTGTGCGTGCATGTGTGTTTGTGCTGTTGTTCTTTTAAAAGGCAACGAAATGTCTGA
CCTAAGGGTTGGACCCTATCCAAAGCATTTAGTTCTGTGTTCCATACATTCCCTAAGTCAGATGTCNCCC
TCCCCCCATTTGGGNCANGTTTTTTCCAAAACCTGTCTATGGTATTTATCCCANTCTGCAGTACTGGTCA
CGATCCAGCAGCAGTCACAGTACCCCAGCAGNGACNTGGCTANAGTTTCAACCGTCTGTGACCNC
